Addgene plasmid #42017: pmyc-GFP-TNRC6A-(925-934)
Depositing lab: Kumiko Ui-Tei. Depositing organization: The University of Tokyo. Publication: Human TNRC6A is an Argonaute-navigator protein for microRNA-mediated gene silencing in the nucleus. Nishi K, Nishi A, Nagasawa T, Ui-Tei K. RNA. 2013 Jan;19(1):17-35. doi: 10.1261/rna.034769.112. Epub 2012 Nov 13. PubMed 23150874.
Backbone
  Vector backbone: pcDNA3.1
  Backbone size w/o insert (bp): 5338
  Total vector size (bp): 6142
  Vector type: Mammalian Expression
  Selectable markers: Neomycin (select with G418)
Growth in bacteria
  Bacterial resistance: Ampicillin, 100 μg/mL
  Growth temperature: 37°C
  Growth strain: DH5alpha
  Copy number: High Copy
Gene/Insert
  Gene/Insert name: TNRC6A (alt name: GW182)
  Species: H. sapiens (human)
  Mutation: contain aa925-934
  GenBank ID: AAK62026.1
  Entrez Gene: TNRC6A (a.k.a. CAGH26, FAME6, GW1, GW182, TNRC6)
  Promoter: CMV
  Tag / fusion protein: Myc (N terminal on insert); EGFP (N terminal on insert)
  Cloning method: Restriction Enzyme; 5′ cloning site NheI (not destroyed); 3′ cloning site XbaI (not destroyed)
  Sequencing primers: 5′ CGCAAATGGGCGGTAGGCGTG
Terms and licenses: Academic/Nonprofit Terms; Industry Terms: Not Available to Industry
How to cite: pmyc-GFP-TNRC6A-(925-934) was a gift from Kumiko Ui-Tei (Addgene plasmid # 42017 ; http://n2t.net/addgene:42017 ; RRID:Addgene_42017)
