[The description below was written by a language model from this plasmid's Addgene catalogue record and pLannotate feature annotations shown in this document.]
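Description:
pmyc-GFP-TNRC6A-(925-934) is a mammalian expression plasmid built on the pcDNA3.1 backbone, about 6.1 kb in total. It encodes a Myc- and EGFP-tagged ten-residue peptide from human TNRC6A (also known as GW182), corresponding to amino acids 925–934. The fusion was cloned between NheI and XbaI sites and is transcribed from the human cytomegalovirus immediate-early enhancer/promoter, with a bovine growth hormone polyadenylation signal terminating the message. A T7 promoter lies just upstream of the coding region. The automated feature table annotates the EGFP open reading frame but not the Myc tag or the TNRC6A segment. Both are too short to be picked up readily, and the gaps flanking EGFP are consistent with Myc lying upstream and the peptide downstream, as the catalogue's N-terminal tag description indicates.

In bacteria the plasmid is maintained at high copy through a ColE1/pUC-type origin and selected with ampicillin via the β-lactamase gene. An f1 origin is also present. For mammalian cells, an SV40 early promoter drives the neomycin phosphotransferase gene, followed by an SV40 poly(A) signal, so stable transfectants can be selected with G418. Small annotated fragments such as the bom, lac promoter/operator, lacI, ble and truncated HIV-1 LTR matches appear to be backbone remnants or incidental sequence similarities rather than functional parts.

The record does not state the role of residues 925–934. The associated publication concerns TNRC6A acting as an Argonaute-navigating protein in nuclear microRNA-mediated silencing. A GFP fusion to such a short peptide fits use as a fluorescent reporter, testing whether this motif alone affects the subcellular localisation of an otherwise neutral protein. The Myc epitope allows antibody-based detection.
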