Features (pLannotate 1.2.2; 20 found; start..end, strand, type, name):
     28..80      -  misc_feature   bom (fragment): basis of mobility region from pBR322
    235..614     +  enhancer       CMV enhancer: human cytomegalovirus immediate early enhancer
    615..818     +  promoter       CMV promoter: human cytomegalovirus (CMV) immediate early promoter
    814..847     +  LTR            5' LTR (truncated) (fragment): truncated 5' long terminal repeat (LTR) from HIV-1
    863..881     +  promoter       T7 promoter: promoter for bacteriophage T7 RNA polymerase
    949..1665    +  CDS            EGFP: EGFP is a basic (constitutively fluorescent) green fluorescent protein published in 1996, derived from Aequorea victoria. It is reported to be a rapidly-maturing weak dimer with moderate acid sensitivity.
   1742..1966    +  polyA_signal   bGH poly(A) signal: bovine growth hormone polyadenylation signal
   1970..1991    +  promoter       SV40 promoter (fragment): SV40 enhancer and early promoter
   2012..2440    +  rep_origin     f1 ori (sequence partly withheld): f1 bacteriophage origin of replication; arrow indicates direction of (+) strand synthesis
   2454..2783    +  promoter       SV40 promoter: SV40 enhancer and early promoter
   2850..3641    +  CDS            neo: KKA2_KLEPN - Also known as kan, nptII. Experimental evidence at protein level: Swiss-Prot protein existence level 1. Resistance to kanamycin, neomycin, paromomycin, ribostamycin, butirosin and gentamicin B. From Klebsiella pneumoniae.
   3665..3823    +  CDS            ble (fragment): BLE_KLEPN - Experimental evidence at protein level: Swiss-Prot protein existence level 1. Binding protein with a strong affinity to the bleomycin family of antibiotics. Binds to CL990; an antimitotic-antibiotic compound. From Klebsiella pneumoniae.
   3818..3939    +  polyA_signal   SV40 poly(A) signal: SV40 polyadenylation signal
   4012..4028    -  protein_bind   lac operator: The lac repressor binds to the lac operator to inhibit transcription in E. coli. This inhibition can be relieved by adding lactose or isopropyl-β-D-thiogalactopyranoside (IPTG). lac repressor encoded by lacI
   4036..4066    -  promoter       lac promoter: promoter for the E. coli lac operon
   4081..4102    -  protein_bind   CAP binding site: CAP binding activates transcription in the presence of cAMP. E. coli catabolite activator protein
   4115..4207    -  CDS            lacI (fragment): lac repressor; lacI; The lac repressor binds to the lac operator to inhibit transcription in E. coli. This inhibition can be relieved by adding lactose or isopropyl-β-D-thiogalactopyranoside (IPTG).
   4390..4975    -  rep_origin     ori: high-copy-number ColE1/pMB1/pBR322/pUC origin of replication
   5146..6006    -  CDS            AmpR: β-lactamase; bla; confers resistance to ampicillin, carbenicillin, and related antibiotics
   6007..6111    -  promoter       AmpR promoter: bla
>Addgene plasmid #42017 | pmyc-GFP-TNRC6A-(925-934) | depositor full sequence | sequence record 56758 | pmyc-GFP-TNRC6A-(925-934) sequence 6142 bps
GACGGATCGGGAGATCTCCCGATCCCCTATGGTGCACTCTCAGTACAATCTGCTCTGATGCCGCATAGTT
AAGCCAGTATCTGCTCCCTGCTTGTGTGTTGGAGGTCGCTGAGTAGTGCGCGAGCAAAATTTAAGCTACA
ACAAGGCAAGGCTTGACCGACAATTGCATGAAGAATCTGCTTAGGGTTAGGCGTTTTGCGCTGCTTCGCG
ATGTACGGGCCAGATATACGCGTTGACATTGATTATTGACTAGTTATTAATAGTAATCAATTACGGGGTC
ATTAGTTCATAGCCCATATATGGAGTTCCGCGTTACATAACTTACGGTAAATGGCCCGCCTGGCTGACCG
CCCAACGACCCCCGCCCATTGACGTCAATAATGACGTATGTTCCCATAGTAACGCCAATAGGGACTTTCC
ATTGACGTCAATGGGTGGAGTATTTACGGTAAACTGCCCACTTGGCAGTACATCAAGTGTATCATATGCC
AAGTACGCCCCCTATTGACGTCAATGACGGTAAATGGCCCGCCTGGCATTATGCCCAGTACATGACCTTA
TGGGACTTTCCTACTTGGCAGTACATCTACGTATTAGTCATCGCTATTACCATGGTGATGCGGTTTTGGC
AGTACATCAATGGGCGTGGATAGCGGTTTGACTCACGGGGATTTCCAAGTCTCCACCCCATTGACGTCAA
TGGGAGTTTGTTTTGGCACCAAAATCAACGGGACTTTCCAAAATGTCGTAACAACTCCGCCCCATTGACG
CAAATGGGCGGTAGGCGTGTACGGTGGGAGGTCTATATAAGCAGAGCTCTCTGGCTAACTAGAGAACCCA
CTGCTTACTGGCTTATCGAAATTAATACGACTCACTATAGGGAGACCCAAGCTGGCTAGCCCACCAATGG
AACAAAAACTCATCTCAGAAGAGGATCTGTCCGGCGGCATGGTGAGCAAGGGCGAGGAGCTGTTCACCGG
GGTGGTGCCCATCCTGGTCGAGCTGGACGGCGACGTAAACGGCCACAAGTTCAGCGTGTCCGGCGAGGGC
GAGGGCGATGCCACCTACGGCAAGCTGACCCTGAAGTTCATCTGCACCACCGGCAAGCTGCCCGTGCCCT
GGCCCACCCTCGTGACCACCCTGACCTACGGCGTGCAGTGCTTCAGCCGCTACCCCGACCACATGAAGCA
GCACGACTTCTTCAAGTCCGCCATGCCCGAAGGCTACGTCCAGGAGCGCACCATCTTCTTCAAGGACGAC
GGCAACTACAAGACCCGCGCCGAGGTGAAGTTCGAGGGCGACACCCTGGTGAACCGCATCGAGCTGAAGG
GCATCGACTTCAAGGAGGACGGCAACATCCTGGGGCACAAGCTGGAGTACAACTACAACAGCCACAACGT
CTATATCATGGCCGACAAGCAGAAGAACGGCATCAAGGTGAACTTCAAGATCCGCCACAACATCGAGGAC
GGCAGCGTGCAGCTCGCCGACCACTACCAGCAGAACACCCCCATCGGCGACGGCCCCGTGCTGCTGCCCG
ACAACCACTACCTGAGCACCCAGTCCGCCCTGAGCAAAGACCCCAACGAGAAGCGCGATCACATGGTCCT
GCTGGAGTTCGTGACCGCCGCCGGGATCACTCTCGGCATGGACGAGCTGTACAAGAAGCTTCTGAGTGGC
AAAAAAAGGAGAAGGGAAAGGTGATCTAGAGGGCCCGTTTAAACCCGCTGATCAGCCTCGACTGTGCCTT
CTAGTTGCCAGCCATCTGTTGTTTGCCCCTCCCCCGTGCCTTCCTTGACCCTGGAAGGTGCCACTCCCAC
TGTCCTTTCCTAATAAAATGAGGAAATTGCATCGCATTGTCTGAGTAGGTGTCATTCTATTCTGGGGGGT
GGGGTGGGGCAGGACAGCAAGGGGGAGGATTGGGAAGACAATAGCAGGCATGCTGGGGATGCGGTGGGCT
CTATGGCTTCTGAGGCGGAAAGAACCAGCTGGGGCTCTAGGGGGTATCCCC
[124 nt withheld, positions 2012-2135]
C
[91 nt withheld, positions 2137-2227]
A
[49 nt withheld, positions 2229-2277]
CCTTTGACGTTGGAGTCCACGTTCTTT
[37 nt withheld, positions 2305-2341]
ACCCTATCTCGGTCTATTCTTTTGATTTATAAGGGATTTTGCCGATTTCGGCCTATTGGTTAAAAAATGA
GCTGATTTAACAAAAATTTAACGCGAATTAATTCTGTGGAATGTGTGTCAGTTAGGGTGTGGAAAGTCCC
CAGGCTCCCCAGCAGGCAGAAGTATGCAAAGCATGCATCTCAATTAGTCAGCAACCAGGTGTGGAAAGTC
CCCAGGCTCCCCAGCAGGCAGAAGTATGCAAAGCATGCATCTCAATTAGTCAGCAACCATAGTCCCGCCC
CTAACTCCGCCCATCCCGCCCCTAACTCCGCCCAGTTCCGCCCATTCTCCGCCCCATGGCTGACTAATTT
TTTTTATTTATGCAGAGGCCGAGGCCGCCTCTGCCTCTGAGCTATTCCAGAAGTAGTGAGGAGGCTTTTT
TGGAGGCCTAGGCTTTTGCAAAAAGCTCCCGGGAGCTTGTATATCCATTTTCGGATCTGATCAAGAGACA
GGATGAGGATCGTTTCGCATGATTGAACAAGATGGATTGCACGCAGGTTCTCCGGCCGCTTGGGTGGAGA
GGCTATTCGGCTATGACTGGGCACAACAGACAATCGGCTGCTCTGATGCCGCCGTGTTCCGGCTGTCAGC
GCAGGGGCGCCCGGTTCTTTTTGTCAAGACCGACCTGTCCGGTGCCCTGAATGAACTGCAGGACGAGGCA
GCGCGGCTATCGTGGCTGGCCACGACGGGCGTTCCTTGCGCAGCTGTGCTCGACGTTGTCACTGAAGCGG
GAAGGGACTGGCTGCTATTGGGCGAAGTGCCGGGGCAGGATCTCCTGTCATCTCACCTTGCTCCTGCCGA
GAAAGTATCCATCATGGCTGATGCAATGCGGCGGCTGCATACGCTTGATCCGGCTACCTGCCCATTCGAC
CACCAAGCGAAACATCGCATCGAGCGAGCACGTACTCGGATGGAAGCCGGTCTTGTCGATCAGGATGATC
TGGACGAAGAGCATCAGGGGCTCGCGCCAGCCGAACTGTTCGCCAGGCTCAAGGCGCGCATGCCCGACGG
CGAGGATCTCGTCGTGACCCATGGCGATGCCTGCTTGCCGAATATCATGGTGGAAAATGGCCGCTTTTCT
GGATTCATCGACTGTGGCCGGCTGGGTGTGGCGGACCGCTATCAGGACATAGCGTTGGCTACCCGTGATA
TTGCTGAAGAGCTTGGCGGCGAATGGGCTGACCGCTTCCTCGTGCTTTACGGTATCGCCGCTCCCGATTC
GCAGCGCATCGCCTTCTATCGCCTTCTTGACGAGTTCTTCTGAGCGGGACTCTGGGGTTCGAAATGACCG
ACCAAGCGACGCCCAACCTGCCATCACGAGATTTCGATTCCACCGCCGCCTTCTATGAAAGGTTGGGCTT
CGGAATCGTTTTCCGGGACGCCGGCTGGATGATCCTCCAGCGCGGGGATCTCATGCTGGAGTTCTTCGCC
CACCCCAACTTGTTTATTGCAGCTTATAATGGTTACAAATAAAGCAATAGCATCACAAATTTCACAAATA
AAGCATTTTTTTCACTGCATTCTAGTTGTGGTTTGTCCAAACTCATCAATGTATCTTATCATGTCTGTAT
ACCGTCGACCTCTAGCTAGAGCTTGGCGTAATCATGGTCATAGCTGTTTCCTGTGTGAAATTGTTATCCG
CTCACAATTCCACACAACATACGAGCCGGAAGCATAAAGTGTAAAGCCTGGGGTGCCTAATGAGTGAGCT
AACTCACATTAATTGCGTTGCGCTCACTGCCCGCTTTCCAGTCGGGAAACCTGTCGTGCCAGCTGCATTA
ATGAATCGGCCAACGCGCGGGGAGAGGCGGTTTGCGTATTGGGCGCTCTTCCGCTTCCTCGCTCACTGAC
TCGCTGCGCTCGGTCGTTCGGCTGCGGCGAGCGGTATCAGCTCACTCAAAGGCGGTAATACGGTTATCCA
CAGAATCAGGGGATAACGCAGGAAAGAACATGTGAGCAAAAGGCCAGCAAAAGGCCAGGAACCGTAAAAA
GGCCGCGTTGCTGGCGTTTTTCCATAGGCTCCGCCCCCCTGACGAGCATCACAAAAATCGACGCTCAAGT
CAGAGGTGGCGAAACCCGACAGGACTATAAAGATACCAGGCGTTTCCCCCTGGAAGCTCCCTCGTGCGCT
CTCCTGTTCCGACCCTGCCGCTTACCGGATACCTGTCCGCCTTTCTCCCTTCGGGAAGCGTGGCGCTTTC
TCATAGCTCACGCTGTAGGTATCTCAGTTCGGTGTAGGTCGTTCGCTCCAAGCTGGGCTGTGTGCACGAA
CCCCCCGTTCAGCCCGACCGCTGCGCCTTATCCGGTAACTATCGTCTTGAGTCCAACCCGGTAAGACACG
ACTTATCGCCACTGGCAGCAGCCACTGGTAACAGGATTAGCAGAGCGAGGTATGTAGGCGGTGCTACAGA
GTTCTTGAAGTGGTGGCCTAACTACGGCTACACTAGAAGAACAGTATTTGGTATCTGCGCTCTGCTGAAG
CCAGTTACCTTCGGAAAAAGAGTTGGTAGCTCTTGATCCGGCAAACAAACCACCGCTGGTAGCGGTTTTT
TTGTTTGCAAGCAGCAGATTACGCGCAGAAAAAAAGGATCTCAAGAAGATCCTTTGATCTTTTCTACGGG
GTCTGACGCTCAGTGGAACGAAAACTCACGTTAAGGGATTTTGGTCATGAGATTATCAAAAAGGATCTTC
ACCTAGATCCTTTTAAATTAAAAATGAAGTTTTAAATCAATCTAAAGTATATATGAGTAAACTTGGTCTG
ACAGTTACCAATGCTTAATCAGTGAGGCACCTATCTCAGCGATCTGTCTATTTCGTTCATCCATAGTTGC
CTGACTCCCCGTCGTGTAGATAACTACGATACGGGAGGGCTTACCATCTGGCCCCAGTGCTGCAATGATA
CCGCGAGACCCACGCTCACCGGCTCCAGATTTATCAGCAATAAACCAGCCAGCCGGAAGGGCCGAGCGCA
GAAGTGGTCCTGCAACTTTATCCGCCTCCATCCAGTCTATTAATTGTTGCCGGGAAGCTAGAGTAAGTAG
TTCGCCAGTTAATAGTTTGCGCAACGTTGTTGCCATTGCTACAGGCATCGTGGTGTCACGCTCGTCGTTT
GGTATGGCTTCATTCAGCTCCGGTTCCCAACGATCAAGGCGAGTTACATGATCCCCCATGTTGTGCAAAA
AAGCGGTTAGCTCCTTCGGTCCTCCGATCGTTGTCAGAAGTAAGTTGGCCGCAGTGTTATCACTCATGGT
TATGGCAGCACTGCATAATTCTCTTACTGTCATGCCATCCGTAAGATGCTTTTCTGTGACTGGTGAGTAC
TCAACCAAGTCATTCTGAGAATAGTGTATGCGGCGACCGAGTTGCTCTTGCCCGGCGTCAATACGGGATA
ATACCGCGCCACATAGCAGAACTTTAAAAGTGCTCATCATTGGAAAACGTTCTTCGGGGCGAAAACTCTC
AAGGATCTTACCGCTGTTGAGATCCAGTTCGATGTAACCCACTCGTGCACCCAACTGATCTTCAGCATCT
TTTACTTTCACCAGCGTTTCTGGGTGAGCAAAAACAGGAAGGCAAAATGCCGCAAAAAAGGGAATAAGGG
CGACACGGAAATGTTGAATACTCATACTCTTCCTTTTTCAATATTATTGAAGCATTTATCAGGGTTATTG
TCTCATGAGCGGATACATATTTGAATGTATTTAGAAAAATAAACAAATAGGGGTTCCGCGCACATTTCCC
CGAAAAGTGCCACCTGACGTC
