>Addgene plasmid #42017 | pmyc-GFP-TNRC6A-(925-934) | addgene partial sequence | sequence record 59545 | EGFP_C
GACGAGCTGTACAAGTCCGGCGGCAAGCTTCTGAGTGGCAAAAAAAGGAGAAGGGAAAGGTGATCTAGAG
GGCCCGTTTAAACCCGCTGATCAGCCTCGACTGTGCCTTCTAGTTGCCAGCCATCTGTTGTTTGCCCCTC
CCCCGTGCCTTCCTTGACCCTGGAAGGTGCCACTCCCACTGTCCTTTCCTAATAAAATGAGGAAATTGCA
TCGCATTGTCTGAGTAGGTGTCATTCTATTCTGGGGGGTGGGGTGGGGCAGGACAGCAAGGGGGAGGATT
GGGAAGACAATAGCAGGCATGCTGGGGATGCGGTGGGCTCTATGGCTTCTGAGGCGGAAAGAACCAGCTG
GGGCTCTAGGGGGTATCCCC
[124 nt withheld, positions 371-494]
C
[91 nt withheld, positions 496-586]
A
[49 nt withheld, positions 588-636]
CCTTTGACGTTGGAGTCCACGTTCTTT
[37 nt withheld, positions 664-700]
ACCCTATCTCGGTCTATTCTTTTGATTTATAAGGGATTTTGCCGATTTCGGCCTATTGGTTAAAAAATGA
GCTGATTTAACAAAAATTTAACGCGAATTAATTCTGTGGAATGTGTGTCAGTTAGGGTGTGGAAAGTCCC
CAGGCTCCCCAGCAGGCAGAAGTATGCAAAGCATGCATCTCAATTAGTCAGCAACCAGGTGTGGAAAGTC
CCCAGGCTCCCCAGCAGG
