>Addgene plasmid #42017 | pmyc-GFP-TNRC6A-(925-934) | addgene partial sequence | sequence record 59875 | CMV-F 5'-CGCAAATGGGCGGTAGGCGTG-3'
AGCAGAGCTCTCTGGCTAACTAGAGAACCCACTGCTTACTGGCTTATCGAAATTAATACGACTCACTATA
GGGAGACCCAAGCTGGCTAGCCCACCATGGAACAAAAACTCATCTCAGAAGAGGATCTGTCCGGCGGCAT
GGTGAGCAAGGGCGAGGAGCTGTTCACCGGGGTGGTGCCCATCCTGGTCGAGCTGGACGGCGACGTAAAC
GGCCACAAGTTCAGCGTGTCCGGCGAGGGCGAGGGCGATGCCACCTACGGCAAGCTGACCCTGAAGTTCA
TCTGCACCACCGGCAAGCTGCCCGTGCCCTGGCCCACCCTCGTGACCACCCTGACCTACGGCGTGCAGTG
CTTCAGCCGCTACCCCGACCACATGAAGCAGCACGACTTCTTCAAGTCCGCCATGCCCGAAGGCTACGTC
CAGGAGCGCACCATCTTCTTCAAGGACGACGGCAACTACAAGACCCGCGCCGAGGTGAAGTTCGAGGGCG
ACACCCTGGTGAACCGCATCGAGCTGAAGGGCATCGACTTCAAGGAGGACGGCAACATCCTGGGGCACAA
GCTGGAGTACAACTACAACAGCCACAACGTCTATATCATGGCCGACAAGCAGAAGAACGGCATCAAGGTG
AACTTCAAGATCCGCCACAACATCGAGGACGGCAGCGTGCAGCTCGCCGACCACTACCAGCAGAACACCC
CCATCGGCGACGGCCCCGTGCTGCTGCCCGACAACCACTACCTGAGCACCCAGTCCGCCCTGAGCAAAGA
CCCCAACGAGAAGCGCGATCACATGGTCCTGCTGGAGTTCGTGACCGCCGCCGGGATCACTCTCGGCATG
GACGAGCTGTACAAGTCCGGCGGCAAGCTTCTGAGTGGCAAAAAAAGGAGAAGGGAAAGGTGATCTAGAG
GGCCCGTTTAAACCCGCTGATCAGCCTCGACTGTGCCTTCTAGTTGCCAGCCATCTGTTGTTTGCCCCT
